Addgene plasmid #148457: pAc5.1B-EGFP-DmNanos_50-236_AC
Purpose: Insect Expression of DmNanos_50-236
Depositing lab: Elisa Izaurralde. Depositing organization: Max Planck Institute for Developmental Biology. Publication: Distinct modes of recruitment of the CCR4-NOT complex by Drosophila and vertebrate Nanos. Raisch T, Bhandari D, Sabath K, Helms S, Valkov E, Weichenrieder O, Izaurralde E. EMBO J. 2016 May 2;35(9):974-90. doi: 10.15252/embj.201593634. Epub 2016 Mar 11. PubMed 26968986.
Backbone
  Vector backbone: Unknown
  Vector type: Insect Expression
Growth in bacteria
  Bacterial resistance: Ampicillin, 100 μg/mL
  Growth temperature: 37°C
  Growth strain: DH5alpha
  Copy number: Low Copy
Gene/Insert
  Gene/Insert name: DmNanos_50-236
  Species: D. melanogaster (fly)
  Entrez Gene: nos (a.k.a. Dmel_CG5637, CG5637, DRONANOS, Dmel\CG5637, Dronanos, NANOS, NOS, Nanos, Nos, l(3)07117, l(3)j3B6, l(3)j4B6, nNOS)
  Cloning method: Unknown
Terms and licenses: Academic/Nonprofit Terms; Industry Terms: Not Available to Industry
Depositor comments: sequence given by NCBI: NM_001275794.1; isoformB Uniprot.: A0A0B4KGY5-1 Plasmids from this collection were made available to the research community and donated after the lab closed. Please note that the sequence provided by the depositing laboratory may be theoretical/predicted or based on Sanger sequencing results. There may be discrepancies between sequencing results obtained by Addgene and the depositor sequence. If an Addgene verified sequence is not available, please contact before placing your order to request that our lab fully sequence the plasmid.
How to cite: pAc5.1B-EGFP-DmNanos_50-236_AC was a gift from Elisa Izaurralde (Addgene plasmid # 148457 ; http://n2t.net/addgene:148457 ; RRID:Addgene_148457)
