[The description below was written by a language model from this plasmid's Addgene catalogue record and pLannotate feature annotations shown in this document.]
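Description:
pAc5.1B-EGFP-DmNanos_50-236_AC is a 6.6 kb insect expression plasmid for producing a GFP-tagged fragment of Drosophila melanogaster Nanos in fly cells. The catalogue lists the backbone as unknown, although the name and annotated features point to a pAc5.1-type vector. In bacteria it replicates from a ColE1/pUC-family origin and is selected with ampicillin through the bla gene and its native promoter. The annotation describes this origin as high copy, whereas the catalogue entry records the plasmid as low copy. Short fragments of a tetracycline resistance gene and of SV40 large T antigen are also annotated; these appear to be non-functional backbone remnants. No marker for selection in insect cells is annotated.

The expression cassette is driven by the Drosophila actin 5C promoter, a strong constitutive promoter commonly used in cultured fly cells. It is followed by an EGFP coding sequence and then a fragment of the nos gene, given as residues 50–236 and referenced by the depositor to isoform B. This arrangement should give an N-terminal EGFP fusion. A V5 epitope tag sequence lies downstream of the insert, but the record does not show whether it is in frame or separated from the insert by a stop codon. An SV40 polyadenylation signal follows the cassette. The meaning of the "AC" suffix is not explained.

Nanos is a maternal RNA-binding protein that represses translation and destabilises target mRNAs. The associated study concerns how Drosophila and vertebrate Nanos recruit the CCR4-NOT deadenylase complex. A tagged truncation like this one would suit mapping of interaction regions by pulldown or localisation experiments in transfected insect cells, though the record states the purpose only as insect expression of the fragment. The depositor notes that the supplied sequence may be theoretical or only partly verified.
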