Features (pLannotate 1.2.2; 10 found; start..end, strand, type, name):
     56..2568    +  promoter       Ac5 promoter: Drosophila melanogaster actin 5C promoter
   2588..3304    +  CDS            EGFP: EGFP is a basic (constitutively fluorescent) green fluorescent protein published in 1996, derived from Aequorea victoria. It is reported to be a rapidly-maturing weak dimer with moderate acid sensitivity.
   3320..3880    +  CDS            nos (fragment): NANOS_DROME - Experimental evidence at protein level: Swiss-Prot protein existence level 1. Maternal RNA-binding protein that is required for germ cells proliferation and self-renewal. Acts by forming a complex with pum and brat that regulates translation and mRNA stability. The complex binds to the Nanos Response Element (NRE), a 16 bp sequence in the hb mRNA 3'-UTR and prevents its translation. Controls posterior development. Rescuing factor for the abdominal defect of posterior group mutants. The other posterior group genes are not required for nanos function but rather play a role in local
   3912..3953    +  CDS            V5 tag: epitope tag from simian virus 5
   4053..4187    -  polyA_signal   SV40 poly(A) signal: SV40 polyadenylation signal
   4210..4294    -  CDS            large T antigen (fragment): large T antigen from SV40 (simian virus 40)
   4295..4765    +  CDS            TcR (fragment): tetracycline efflux protein; tet; confers resistance to tetracycline
   4809..5397    -  rep_origin     ori: high-copy-number ColE1/pMB1/pBR322/pUC origin of replication
   5568..6428    -  CDS            AmpR: β-lactamase; bla; confers resistance to ampicillin, carbenicillin, and related antibiotics
   6429..6533    -  promoter       AmpR promoter: bla
>Addgene plasmid #148457 | pAc5.1B-EGFP-DmNanos_50-236_AC | depositor full sequence | sequence record 290905 | Full Sequence
CTTCAAGGAATTAATTCTATATTCTAAAAACACAAATGATACTTCTAAAAAAAATCATGAATGGCATCAA
CTCTGAATCAAATCTTTGCAGATGCACCTACTTCTCATTTCCACTGTCACATCATTTTTCCAGATCTCGC
TGCCTGTTATGTGGCCCACAAACCAAGACACGTTTTATGGCCATTAAAGCTGGCTGATCGTCGCCAAACA
CCAAATACATATCAATATGTACATTCGAGAAAGAAGCGATCAAAGAAGCGTCTTCGGGCGAGTAGGAGAA
TGCGGAGGAGAAGGAGAACGAGCTGATCTAGTATCTCTCCACAATCCAATGCCAACTGACCAACTGGCCA
TATTCGGAGCAATTTGAAGCCAATTTCCATCGCCTGGCGATCGCTCCATTCTTGGCTATATGTTTTTCAC
CGTTCCCGGGGCCATTTTCAAAGACTCGTCGGTAAGATAAGATTGTGTCACTCGCTGTCTCTCTTCATTT
GTCGAAGAATGCTGAGGAATTTCGCGATGACGTCGGCGAGTATTTTGAAGAATGAGAATAATTTGTATTT
ATACGAAAATCAGTTAGTGGAATTTTCTACAAAAACATGTTATCTATAGATAATTTTGTTGCAAAATATG
TTGACTATGACAAAGATTGTATGTATATACCTTTAATGTATTCTCATTTTCTTATGTATTTATAATGGCA
ATGATGATACTGATGATATTTTAAGATGATGCCAGACCACAGGCTGATTTCTGCGTCTTTTGCCGAACGC
AGTGCATGTGCGGTTGTTGTTTTTTGGAATAGTTTCAATTTTCGGACTGTCCGCTTTGATTTCAGTTTCT
TGGCTTATTCAAAAAGCAAAGTAAAGCCAAAAAAGCGAGATGGCAATACCAAATGCGGCAAAACGGTAGT
GGAAGGAAAGGGGTGCGGGGCAGCGGAAGGAAGGGTGGGGCGGGGCGTGGCGGGGTCTGTGGCTGGGCGC
GACGTCACCGACGTTGGAGCCACTCCTTTGACCATGTGTGCGTGTGTGTATTATTCGTGTCTCGCCACTC
GCCGGTTGTTTTTTTCTTTTTATCTCGCTCTCTCTAGCGCCATCTCGTACGCATGCTCAACGCACCGCAT
GTTGCCGTGTCCTTTATGCGTCATTTTGGCTCGAAATAGGCAATTATTTAAACAAAGATTAGTCAACGAA
AACGCTAAAATAAATAAGTCTACAATATGGTTACTTATTGCCATGTGTGTGCAGCCAACGATAGCAACAA
AAGCAACAACACAGTGGCTTTCCCTCTTTCACTTTTTGTTTGCAAGCGCGTGCGAGCAAGACGGCACGAC
CGGCAAACGCAATTACGCTGACAAAGAGCAGACGAAGTTTTGGCCGAAAAACATCAAGGCGCCTGATACG
AATGCATTTGCAATAACAATTGCGATATTTAATATTGTTTATGAAGCTGTTTGACTTCAAAACACACAAA
AAAAAAAATAAAACAAATTATTTGAAAGAGAATTAGGAATCGGACAGCTTATCGTTACGGGCTAACAGCA
CACCGAGACGAAATAGCTTACCTGACGTCACAGCCTCTGGAAGAACTGCCGCCAAGCAGAGAGAGAGAGA
AAAAGAGGGAGAGCAGCTTAGACCGCATGTGCTTGTGTGTGAGGCGTCTCTCTCTTCGTCTCCTGTTTGC
GCAAACGCATAGACTGCACTGAGAAAATCGATTACCTATTTTTTATGAATGAATATTTGCACTATTACTA
TTCAAAACTATTAAGATAGCAATCACATTCAATAGCCAAATACTATACCACCTGAGCGATGCAACGAAAT
GATCAATTTGAGCAAAAATGCTGCATATTTAGGACGGCATCATTATAGAAATGCTTCTTGCTGTGTACTT
TTCTCTCGTCTGGCAGCTGTTTCGCCGTTATTGTTAAAACCGGCTTAAGTTAGGTGTGTTTTCTACGACT
AGTGATGCCCCTACTAGAAGATGTGTGTTGCACAAATGTCCCTGAATAACCAATTTGAAGTGCAGATAGC
AGTAAACGTAAGCTAATATGAATATTATTTAACTGTAATGTTTTAATATCGCTGGACATTACTAATAAAC
CCACTATAAACACATGTACATATGTATGTTTTGGCATACAATGAGTAGTTGGGGAAAAAATGTGTAAAAG
CACCGTGACCATCACAGCATAAAGATAACCAGCTGAAGTATCGAATATGAGTAACCCCCAAATTGAATCA
CATGCCGCAACTGATAGGACCCATGGAAGTACACTCTTCATGGCGATATACAAGACACACACAAGCACGA
ACACCCAGTTGCGGAGGAAATTCTCCGTAAATGAAAACCCAATCGGCGAACAATTCATACCCATATATGG
TAAAAGTTTTGAACGCGACTTGAGAGCGGAGAGCATTGCGGCTGATAAGGTTTTAGCGCTAAGCGGGCTT
TATAAAACGGGCTGCGGGACCAGTTTTCATATCACTACCGTTTGAGTTCTTGTGCTGTGTGGATACTCCT
CCCGACACAAAGCCGCTCCATCAGCCAGCAGTCGTCTAATCCAGAGACCCCGGATCGGGGTACCAACATG
GTGAGCAAGGGCGAGGAGCTGTTCACCGGGGTGGTGCCCATCCTGGTCGAGCTGGACGGCGACGTAAACG
GCCACAAGTTCAGCGTGTCCGGCGAGGGCGAGGGCGATGCCACCTACGGCAAGCTGACCCTGAAGTTCAT
CTGCACCACCGGCAAGCTGCCCGTGCCCTGGCCCACCCTCGTGACCACCCTGACCTACGGCGTGCAGTGC
TTCAGCCGCTACCCCGACCACATGAAGCAGCACGACTTCTTCAAGTCCGCCATGCCCGAAGGCTACGTCC
AGGAGCGCACCATCTTCTTCAAGGACGACGGCAACTACAAGACCCGCGCCGAGGTGAAGTTCGAGGGCGA
CACCCTGGTGAACCGCATCGAGCTGAAGGGCATCGACTTCAAGGAGGACGGCAACATCCTGGGGCACAAG
CTGGAGTACAACTACAACAGCCACAACGTCTATATCATGGCCGACAAGCAGAAGAACGGCATCAAGGTGA
ACTTCAAGATCCGCCACAACATCGAGGACGGCAGCGTGCAGCTCGCCGACCACTACCAGCAGAACACCCC
CATCGGCGACGGCCCCGTGCTGCTGCCCGACAACCACTACCTGAGCACCCAGTCCGCCCTGAGCAAAGAC
CCCAACGAGAAGCGCGATCACATGGTCCTGCTGGAGTTCGTGACCGCCGCCGGGATCACTCTCGGCATGG
ACGAGCTGTACAAGCCAAGCTTGAATTCTATTACGCCGGTGACCCCTGACCCGTCGACGTCTGCGCAGTC
GACGCACTTCCCTTTTCTGGCCGACAGCGCAGCCACCGCCAATTCGCTCCTTATGCAGCGACAGTACCAC
TACCACTTGCTGCTCCAGCAGCAGCAGCAACTGGCCATGGCGCAGCACCAATTGGCGCTGGCTGCATCAG
CGGCAGCGGCTAGTGCGAGTCACCAGCAAACGGACGAGATTGCGCGATCCTTGAAAATCTTTGCGCAGGT
GACGACGGGCGCAGCAGAAAATGCGGCTGGCTCGATGCAGGATGTGATGCAGGAGTTCGCGACCAATGGC
TATGCCAGCGATGATCTCGGTCGCATGTCCTACGGGAGTGCTCCGCCACAGGTGCAAATGCCACCGCAGC
AGCAGCATCAGCAACAGCAGGGGCTGCACCTGCCACTGGGCCGCAATCCTGCCCAGCTGCAGACCAATGG
CGGCAACTTAATGCCCATTCCACTCGCCACCCACTGGCTGAACAACTACCGGGAGCATCTGAACAACGTG
TGGCGAAACATGTCGTATATACCAGCCGCTTAACTCGAGTCTAGAGGGCCCGCGGTTCGAAGGTAAGCCT
ATCCCTAACCCTCTCCTCGGTCTCGATTCTACGCGTACCGGTCATCATCACCATCACCATTGAGTTTAAA
CCCGCTGATCAGCCTCGACTGTGCCTTCTAAGGCCTGAGCTCGCTGATCAGCCTCGATCGAGGATCCAGA
CATGATAAGATACATTGATGAGTTTGGACAAACCACAACTAGAATGCAGTGAAAAAAATGCTTTATTTGT
GAAATTTGTGATGCTATTGCTTTATTTGTAACCATTATAAGCTGCAATAAACAAGTTAACAACAACAATT
GCATTCATTTTATGTTTCAGGTTCAGGGGGAGGTGTGGGAGGTTTTTTAAAGCAAGTAAAACCTCTACAA
ATGTGGTATGGCTGATTATGATCAGTCGACCGATGCCCTTGAGAGCCTTCAACCCAGTCAGCTCCTTCCG
GTGGGCGCGGGGCATGACTATCGTCGCCGCACTTATGACTGTCTTCTTTATCATGCAACTCGTAGGACAG
GTGCCGGCAGCGCTCTGGGTCATTTTCGGCGAGGACCGCTTTCGCTGGAGCGCGACGATGATCGGCCTGT
CGCTTGCGGTATTCGGAATCTTGCACGCCCTCGCTCAAGCCTTCGTCACTGGTCCCGCCACCAAACGTTT
CGGCGAGAAGCAGGCCATTATCGCCGGCATGGCGGCCGACGCGCTGGGCTACGTCTTGCTGGCGTTCGCG
ACGCGAGGCTGGATGGCCTTCCCCATTATGATTCTTCTCGCTTCCGGCGGCATCGGGATGCCCGCGTTGC
AGGCCATGCTGTCCAGGCAGGTAGATGACGACCATCAGGGACAGCTTCAAGGATCGCTCGCGGCTCTTAC
CAGCCAGCAAAAGGCCAGGAACCGTAAAAAGGCCGCGTTGCTGGCGTTTTTCCATAGGCTCCGCCCCCCT
GACGAGCATCACAAAAATCGACGCTCAAGTCAGAGGTGGCGAAACCCGACAGGACTATAAAGATACCAGG
CGTTTCCCCCTGGAAGCTCCCTCGTGCGCTCTCCTGTTCCGACCCTGCCGCTTACCGGATACCTGTCCGC
CTTTCTCCCTTCGGGAAGCGTGGCGCTTTCTCAATGCTCACGCTGTAGGTATCTCAGTTCGGTGTAGGTC
GTTCGCTCCAAGCTGGGCTGTGTGCACGAACCCCCCGTTCAGCCCGACCGCTGCGCCTTATCCGGTAACT
ATCGTCTTGAGTCCAACCCGGTAAGACACGACTTATCGCCACTGGCAGCAGCCACTGGTAACAGGATTAG
CAGAGCGAGGTATGTAGGCGGTGCTACAGAGTTCTTGAAGTGGTGGCCTAACTACGGCTACACTAGAAGG
ACAGTATTTGGTATCTGCGCTCTGCTGAAGCCAGTTACCTTCGGAAAAAGAGTTGGTAGCTCTTGATCCG
GCAAACAAACCACCGCTGGTAGCGGTGGTTTTTTTGTTTGCAAGCAGCAGATTACGCGCAGAAAAAAAGG
ATCTCAAGAAGATCCTTTGATCTTTTCTACGGGGTCTGACGCTCAGTGGAACGAAAACTCACGTTAAGGG
ATTTTGGTCATGAGATTATCAAAAAGGATCTTCACCTAGATCCTTTTAAATTAAAAATGAAGTTTTAAAT
CAATCTAAAGTATATATGAGTAAACTTGGTCTGACAGTTACCAATGCTTAATCAGTGAGGCACCTATCTC
AGCGATCTGTCTATTTCGTTCATCCATAGTTGCCTGACTCCCCGTCGTGTAGATAACTACGATACGGGAG
GGCTTACCATCTGGCCCCAGTGCTGCAATGATACCGCGAGACCCACGCTCACCGGCTCCAGATTTATCAG
CAATAAACCAGCCAGCCGGAAGGGCCGAGCGCAGAAGTGGTCCTGCAACTTTATCCGCCTCCATCCAGTC
TATTAATTGTTGCCGGGAAGCTAGAGTAAGTAGTTCGCCAGTTAATAGTTTGCGCAACGTTGTTGCCATT
GCTGCAGGCATCGTGGTGTCACGCTCGTCGTTTGGTATGGCTTCATTCAGCTCCGGTTCCCAACGATCAA
GGCGAGTTACATGATCCCCCATGTTGTGCAAAAAAGCGGTTAGCTCCTTCGGTCCTCCGATCGTTGTCAG
AAGTAAGTTGGCCGCAGTGTTATCACTCATGGTTATGGCAGCACTGCATAATTCTCTTACTGTCATGCCA
TCCGTAAGATGCTTTTCTGTGACTGGTGAGTACTCAACCAAGTCATTCTGAGAATAGTGTATGCGGCGAC
CGAGTTGCTCTTGCCCGGCGTCAACACGGGATAATACCGCGCCACATAGCAGAACTTTAAAAGTGCTCAT
CATTGGAAAACGTTCTTCGGGGCGAAAACTCTCAAGGATCTTACCGCTGTTGAGATCCAGTTCGATGTAA
CCCACTCGTGCACCCAACTGATCTTCAGCATCTTTTACTTTCACCAGCGTTTCTGGGTGAGCAAAAACAG
GAAGGCAAAATGCCGCAAAAAAGGGAATAAGGGCGACACGGAAATGTTGAATACTCATACTCTTCCTTTT
TCAATATTATTGAAGCATTTATCAGGGTTATTGTCTCATGAGCGGATACATATTTGAATGTATTTAGAAA
AATAAACAAATAGGGGTTCCGCGCACATTTCCCCGAAAAGTGCCACCTGACGTCTAAGAAACCATTATTA
TCATGACATTAACCTATAAAAATAGGCGTATCACGAGGCCCTTTCGT
